>Addgene plasmid #189939 | 14x PP7 with loxP-kanMX-loxP | addgene full sequence | sequence record 375781 | Addgene NGS Result
TTACCAATGCTTAATCAGTGAGGCACCTATCTCAGCGATCTGTCTATTTCGTTCATCCATAGTTGCCTGA
CTCCCCGTCGTGTAGATAACTACGATACGGGAGGGCTTACCATCTGGCCCCAGTGCTGCAATGATACCGC
GAGACCCACGCTCACCGGCTCCAGATTTATCAGCAATAAACCAGCCAGCCGGAAGGGCCGAGCGCAGAAG
TGGTCCTGCAACTTTATCCGCCTCCATCCAGTCTATTAATTGTTGCCGGGAAGCTAGAGTAAGTAGTTCG
CCAGTTAATAGTTTGCGCAACGTTGTTGCCATTGCTACAGGCATCGTGGTGTCACGCTCGTCGTTTGGTA
TGGCTTCATTCAGCTCCGGTTCCCAACGATCAAGGCGAGTTACATGATCCCCCATGTTGTGCAAAAAAGC
GGTTAGCTCCTTCGGTCCTCCGATCGTTGTCAGAAGTAAGTTGGCCGCAGTGTTATCACTCATGGTTATG
GCAGCACTGCATAATTCTCTTACTGTCATGCCATCCGTAAGATGCTTTTCTGTGACTGGTGAGTACTCAA
CCAAGTCATTCTGAGAATAGTGTATGCGGCGACCGAGTTGCTCTTGCCCGGCGTCAATACGGGATAATAC
CGCGCCACATAGCAGAACTTTAAAAGTGCTCATCATTGGAAAACGTTCTTCGGGGCGAAAACTCTCAAGG
ATCTTACCGCTGTTGAGATCCAGTTCGATGTAACCCACTCGTGCACCCAACTGATCTTCAGCATCTTTTA
CTTTCACCAGCGTTTCTGGGTGAGCAAAAACAGGAAGGCAAAATGCCGCAAAAAAGGGAATAAGGGCGAC
ACGGAAATGTTGAATACTCATACTCTTCCTTTTTCAATATTATTGAAGCATTTATCAGGGTTATTGTCTC
ATGAGCGGATACATATTTGAATGTATTTAGAAAAATAAACAAATAGGGGTTCCGCGCACATTTCCCCGAA
AAGTGCCACCTAAATTGTAAGCGTTAATATTTTGTTAAAATTCGCGTTAAATTTTTGTTAAATCAGCTCA
TTTTTTAACCAATAGGCCGAAATCGGCAAAATCCCTTATAAATCAAAAGAATAGACCGAGATAGGGT
[37 nt withheld, positions 1118-1154]
AAAGAACGTGGACTCCAACGTCAAAGG
[49 nt withheld, positions 1182-1230]
T
[91 nt withheld, positions 1232-1322]
G
[124 nt withheld, positions 1324-1447]
CCCATTCGCCATTCAGGCTGCGCAACTGTTGGGAAGGGCGATCGGTGCGGGCCTCTTCGCTATTACGCCA
GCTGGCGAAAGGGGGATGTGCTGCAAGGCGATTAAGTTGGGTAACGCCAGGGTTTTCCCAGTCACGACGT
TGTAAAACGACGGCCAGTGAGCGCGCGTAATACGACTCACTATAGGGCGAATTGGAGCTCCACCGTACAA
AGTGGAGCGAGGAGATCCTAAGGTACCTAATTGCCTAGAAAGGAGCAGACGATATGGCGTCGCTCCCTGC
AGGTCGACTCTAGAAACCAGCAGAGCATATGGGCTCGCTGGCTGCAGTATTCCCGGGTTCATTAGATCCT
AAGGTACCTAATTGCCTAGAAAGGAGCAGACGATATGGCGTCGCTCCCTGCAGGTCGACTCTAGAAACCA
GCAGAGCATATGGGCTCGCTGGCTGCAGTATTCCCGGGTTCATTAGATCCTAAGGTACCTAATTGCCTAG
AAAGGAGCAGACGATATGGCGTCGCTCCCTGCAGGTCGACTCTAGAAACCAGCAGAGCATATGGGCTCGC
TGGCTGCAGTATTCCCGGGTTCATTAGATCCTAAGGTACCTAATTGCCTAGAAAGGAGCAGACGATATGG
CGTCGCTCCCTGCAGGTCGACTCTAGAAACCAGCAGAGCATATGGGCTCGCTGGCTGCAGTATTCCCGGG
TTCATTAGATCCTAAGGTACCTAATTGCCTAGAAAGGAGCAGACGATATGGCGTCGCTCCCTGCAGGTCG
ACTCTAGAAACCAGCAGAGCATATGGGCTCGCTGGCTGCAGTATTCCCGGGTTCATTAGATCCTAAGGTA
CCTAATTGCCTAGAAAGGAGCAGACGATATGGCGTCGCTCCCTGCAGGTCGACTCTAGAAACCAGCAGAG
CATATGGGCTCGCTGGCTGCAGTATTCCCGGGTTCATTAGATCCTAAGGTACCTAATTGCCTAGAAAGGA
GCAGACGATATGGCGTCGCTCCCTGCAGGTCGACTCTAGAAACCAGCAGAGCATATGGGCTCGCTGGCTG
CAGTATTCCCGGGTTCATTAGATCTCGAGAACGGGGCTGCAGGAATTGTACGCTGCAGGTCGACAACCCT
TAATATAACTTCGTATAATGTATGCTATACGAAGTTATTAGGTCTAGAGATCTGTTTAGCTTGCCTCGTC
CCCGCCGGGTCACCCGGCCAGCGACATGGAGGCCCAGAATACCCTCCTTGACAGTCTTGACGTGCGCAGC
TCAGGGGCATGATGTGACTGTCGCCCGTACATTTAGCCCATACATCCCCATGTATAATCATTTGCATCCA
TACATTTTGATGGCCGCACGGCGCGAAGCAAAAATTACGGCTCCTCGCTGCAGACCTGCGAGCAGGGAAA
CGCTCCCCTCACAGACGCGTTGAATTGTCCCCACGCCGCGCCCCTGTAGAGAAATATAAAAGGTTAGGAT
TTGCCACTGAGGTTCTTCTTTCATATACTTCCTTTTAAAATCTTGCTAGGATACAGTTCTCACATCACAT
CCGAACATAAACAACCATGGGTAAGGAAAAGACTCACGTTTCGAGGCCGCGATTAAATTCCAACATGGAT
GCTGATTTATATGGGTATAAATGGGCTCGCGATAATGTCGGGCAATCAGGTGCGACAATCTATCGATTGT
ATGGGAAGCCCGATGCGCCAGAGTTGTTTCTGAAACATGGCAAAGGTAGCGTTGCCAATGATGTTACAGA
TGAGATGGTCAGACTAAACTGGCTGACGGAATTTATGCCTCTTCCGACCATCAAGCATTTTATCCGTACT
CCTGATGATGCATGGTTACTCACCACTGCGATCCCCGGCAAAACAGCATTCCAGGTATTAGAAGAATATC
CTGATTCAGGTGAAAATATTGTTGATGCGCTGGCAGTGTTCCTGCGCCGGTTGCATTCGATTCCTGTTTG
TAATTGTCCTTTTAACAGCGATCGCGTATTTCGTCTCGCTCAGGCGCAATCACGAATGAATAACGGTTTG
GTTGATGCGAGTGATTTTGATGACGAGCGTAATGGCTGGCCTGTTGAACAAGTCTGGAAAGAAATGCATA
AGCTTTTGCCATTCTCACCGGATTCAGTCGTCACTCATGGTGATTTCTCACTTGATAACCTTATTTTTGA
CGAGGGGAAATTAATAGGTTGTATTGATGTTGGACGAGTCGGAATCGCAGACCGATACCAGGATCTTGCC
ATCCTATGGAACTGCCTCGGTGAGTTTTCTCCTTCATTACAGAAACGGCTTTTTCAAAAATATGGTATTG
ATAATCCTGATATGAATAAATTGCAGTTTCATTTGATGCTCGATGAGTTTTTCTAATCAGTACTGACAAT
AAAAAGATTCTTGTTTTCAAGAACTTGTCATTTGTATAGTTTTTTTATATTGTAGTTGTTCTATTTTAAT
CAAATGTTAGCGTGATTTATATTTTTTTTCGCCTCGACATCATCTGCCCAGATGCGAAGTTAAGTGCGCA
GAAAGTAATATCATGCGTCAATCGTATGTGAATGCTGGTCGCTATACTGCTGTCGATTCGATACTAACGC
CGCCATCCAGTGTCGAAAACGAGCTCTCGAGAACCCTTAATATAACTTCGTATAATGTATGCTATACGAA
GTTATTAGGTGATATCAGATCCACTAGTGGCCTATGCGGTACCCAGCTTTTGTTCCCTTTAGTGAGGGTT
AATTGCGCGCTTGGCGTAATCATGGTCATAGCTGTTTCCTGTGTGAAATTGTTATCCGCTCACAATTCCA
CACAACATACGAGCCGGGAGCATAAAGTGTAAAGCCTGGGGTGCCTAATGAGTGAGCTAACTCACATTAA
TTGCGTTGCGCTCACTGCCCGCTTTCCAGTCGGGAAACCTGTCGTGCCAGCTGCATTAATGAATCGGCCA
ACGCGCGGGGAGAGGCGGTTTGCGTATTGGGCGCTCTTCCGCTTCCTCGCTCACTGACTCGCTGCGCTCG
GTCGTTCGGCTGCGGCGAGCGGTATCAGCTCACTCAAAGGCGGTAATACGGTTATCCACAGAATCAGGGG
ATAACGCAGGAAAGAACATGTGAGCAAAAGGCCAGCAAAAGGCCAGGAACCGTAAAAAGGCCGCGTTGCT
GGCGTTTTTCCATAGGCTCCGCCCCCCTGACGAGCATCACAAAAATCGACGCTCAAGTCAGAGGTGGCGA
AACCCGACAGGACTATAAAGATACCAGGCGTTTCCCCCTGGAAGCTCCCTCGTGCGCTCTCCTGTTCCGA
CCCTGCCGCTTACCGGATACCTGTCCGCCTTTCTCCCTTCGGGAAGCGTGGCGCTTTCTCATAGCTCACG
CTGTAGGTATCTCAGTTCGGTGTAGGTCGTTCGCTCCAAGCTGGGCTGTGTGCACGAACCCCCCGTTCAG
CCCGACCGCTGCGCCTTATCCGGTAACTATCGTCTTGAGTCCAACCCGGTAAGACACGACTTATCGCCAC
TGGCAGCAGCCACTGGTAACAGGATTAGCAGAGCGAGGTATGTAGGCGGTGCTACAGAGTTCTTGAAGTG
GTGGCCTAACTACGGCTACACTAGAAGAACAGTATTTGGTATCTGCGCTCTGCTGAAGCCAGTTACCTTC
GGAAAAAGAGTTGGTAGCTCTTGATCCGGCAAACAAACCACCGCTGGTAGCGGTGGTTTTTTTGTTTGCA
AGCAGCAGATTACGCGCAGAAAAAAAGGATCTCAAGAAGATCCTTTGATCTTTTCTACGGGGTCTGACGC
TCAGTGGAACGAAAACTCACGTTAAGGGATTTTGGTCATGAGATTATCAAAAAGGATCTTCACCTAGATC
CTTTTAAATTAAAAATGAAGTTTTAAATCAATCTAAAGTATATATGAGTAAACTTGGTCTGACAG
Features (pLannotate 1.2.2; 21 found; start..end, strand, type, name):
      1..861     -  CDS            AmpR: β-lactamase; bla; confers resistance to ampicillin, carbenicillin, and related antibiotics
    862..966     -  promoter       AmpR promoter: bla
   1019..1447    -  rep_origin     f1 ori (sequence partly withheld): f1 bacteriophage origin of replication; arrow indicates direction of (+) strand synthesis
   1452..1607    -  CDS            lacZα (fragment): LacZα fragment of β-galactosidase; lacZ fragment
   1615..1633    +  promoter       T7 promoter: promoter for bacteriophage T7 RNA polymerase
   1723..1741    -  misc_feature   MCS (fragment): pUC18/19 multiple cloning site
   1844..1862    -  misc_feature   MCS (fragment): pUC18/19 multiple cloning site
   1965..1983    -  misc_feature   MCS (fragment): pUC18/19 multiple cloning site
   2086..2104    -  misc_feature   MCS (fragment): pUC18/19 multiple cloning site
   2207..2225    -  misc_feature   MCS (fragment): pUC18/19 multiple cloning site
   2328..2346    -  misc_feature   MCS (fragment): pUC18/19 multiple cloning site
   2449..2467    -  misc_feature   MCS (fragment): pUC18/19 multiple cloning site
   2572..2605    -  protein_bind   loxP: Cre-mediated recombination occurs in the 8-bp core sequence (GCATACAT). Cre recombinase
   2660..4016    +  gene           kanMX: yeast selectable marker conferring kanamycin resistance (Wach et al., 1994)
   4079..4112    -  protein_bind   loxP: Cre-mediated recombination occurs in the 8-bp core sequence (GCATACAT). Cre recombinase
   4163..4181    -  promoter       T3 promoter: promoter for bacteriophage T3 RNA polymerase
   4226..4242    -  protein_bind   lac operator: The lac repressor binds to the lac operator to inhibit transcription in E. coli. This inhibition can be relieved by adding lactose or isopropyl-β-D-thiogalactopyranoside (IPTG). lac repressor encoded by lacI
   4250..4280    -  promoter       lac promoter: promoter for the E. coli lac operon
   4295..4316    -  protein_bind   CAP binding site: CAP binding activates transcription in the presence of cAMP. E. coli catabolite activator protein
   4329..4421    -  CDS            lacI (fragment): lac repressor; lacI; The lac repressor binds to the lac operator to inhibit transcription in E. coli. This inhibition can be relieved by adding lactose or isopropyl-β-D-thiogalactopyranoside (IPTG).
   4604..5192    -  rep_origin     ori: high-copy-number ColE1/pMB1/pBR322/pUC origin of replication
