[The description below was written by a language model from this plasmid's Addgene catalogue record and pLannotate feature annotations shown in this document.]
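Description:
14x PP7 with loxP-kanMX-loxP is a 5,362-nt E. coli-propagated template plasmid that supplies a cassette for integrating PP7 RNA stem-loops into the genome of Saccharomyces cerevisiae. The catalogue lists the backbone as unknown. The annotated features (a high-copy ColE1/pUC-type origin, an f1 phage origin, an ampicillin-resistance gene with its own promoter, and a lac promoter/operator and lacZα fragment with T7 and T3 promoters flanking the insert) are those of a general phagemid-style cloning vector. No yeast origin or centromere is annotated, which is consistent with use as an integration cassette donor rather than an episome. Although it is catalogued as a bacterial expression vector, the bacterial elements appear to serve only for propagation under ampicillin selection.

The payload lies between the T7 and T3 promoters. The PP7 repeats themselves are not annotated by name. Seven short hits labelled as pUC multiple-cloning-site fragments recur at regular intervals of about 121 nt, and these probably mark linker sequence within the repetitive array, which would fit seven two-loop units, though the record does not confirm this. Immediately downstream is the kanMX marker, which confers G418 resistance in yeast. It is flanked by two loxP sites in the same orientation, so Cre recombinase can excise the marker after integration, leaving a single loxP scar. When the loops are placed within a transcribed region, they are bound in nascent RNA by fluorescently tagged PP7 coat protein. The associated work used live-cell imaging to study transcriptional bursting. The record does not state the target locus or how the cassette is directed to the genome.
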