Addgene plasmid #189939: 14x PP7 with loxP-kanMX-loxP
Purpose: Integration of 14xPP7 loops in Saccharomyces cerevisiae. Selection by KanMX (flanked by LoxP sites for marker removal)
Depositing lab: Tineke Lenstra. Depositing organization: Netherlands Cancer Institute. Publication: Live-cell imaging reveals the interplay between transcription factors, nucleosomes, and bursting. Donovan BT, Huynh A, Ball DA, Patel HP, Poirier MG, Larson DR, Ferguson ML, Lenstra TL. EMBO J. 2019 Jun 17;38(12). pii: embj.2018100809. doi: 10.15252/embj.2018100809. Epub 2019 May 17. PubMed 31101674.
Backbone
  Vector backbone: unknown
  Vector type: Bacterial Expression
  Selectable markers: kanMX
Growth in bacteria
  Bacterial resistance: Ampicillin, 100 μg/mL
  Growth temperature: 37°C
  Growth strain: DH5alpha
  Copy number: Unknown
Gene/Insert
  Gene/Insert name: 14x PP7 with loxP-kanMX-loxP
  Species: S. cerevisiae (budding yeast)
  Tag / fusion protein: kanMX
Terms and licenses: Academic/Nonprofit Terms; Industry Terms: Not Available to Industry
How to cite: 14x PP7 with loxP-kanMX-loxP was a gift from Tineke Lenstra (Addgene plasmid # 189939 ; http://n2t.net/addgene:189939 ; RRID:Addgene_189939)
